Addgene plasmid #76597: CKMT2 gRNA (BRDN0001148542)
Purpose: 3rd generation lentiviral gRNA plasmid targeting human CKMT2
Depositing lab: John Doench & David Root. Depositing organization: Broad Institute. Publication: Optimized sgRNA design to maximize activity and minimize off-target effects of CRISPR-Cas9. Doench JG, Fusi N, Sullender M, Hegde M, Vaimberg EW, Donovan KF, Smith I, Tothova Z, Wilen C, Orchard R, Virgin HW, Listgarten J, Root DE. Nat Biotechnol. 2016 Jan 18. doi: 10.1038/nbt.3437. PubMed 26780180.
Backbone
  Vector backbone: lentiGuide-Puro
  Backbone manufacturer: Zhang Lab (Addgene plasmid # 52963)
  Vector type: Mammalian Expression, Lentiviral, CRISPR
  Selectable markers: Puromycin
Growth in bacteria
  Bacterial resistance: Ampicillin, 100 μg/mL
  Growth temperature: 37°C
  Growth strain: DH5alpha
  Copy number: High Copy
Gene/Insert
  Gene/Insert name: CKMT2 (alt names: CKMT2; NM_001099735.1)
  gRNA/shRNA sequence: GTCATCAAACTAAGACACAA
  Species: H. sapiens (human)
  Entrez Gene: CKMT2 (a.k.a. SMTCK)
  Promoter: hU6
  Cloning method: Unknown
  Sequencing primers: 5′ U6-F; 3′ pS2-R
Terms and licenses: Academic/Nonprofit Terms; Industry Terms: Not Available to Industry
Depositor comments: The gRNA was designed to target the following Genbank reference sequence(s): NM_001099735.1,NM_001099736.1,NM_001825.2. Note that this plasmid does NOT contain Cas9. It should be used in conjunction with lentiCas9-Blast (Addgene #52962) or otherwise with cell lines already expressing Cas9. Browse the full kinome gRNA library at http://www.addgene.org/pooled-library/broadgpp-human-kinome/ or visit http://www.broadinstitute.org/rnai/public/ for detailed protocols and information.
How to cite: CKMT2 gRNA (BRDN0001148542) was a gift from John Doench & David Root (Addgene plasmid # 76597 ; http://n2t.net/addgene:76597 ; RRID:Addgene_76597)
