[The description below was written by a language model from this plasmid's Addgene catalogue record and pLannotate feature annotations shown in this document.]
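Description:
CKMT2 gRNA (BRDN0001148542) is a third-generation lentiviral guide RNA plasmid built on the lentiGuide-Puro backbone and designed to target human CKMT2 (mitochondrial creatine kinase 2, also known as SMTCK) for CRISPR-Cas9 editing. It is propagated in E. coli as a high-copy plasmid through a ColE1/pUC-type origin with ampicillin selection (AmpR). The annotation also shows an f1 origin, an SV40 origin and poly(A) signal, and remnants of lac and T7/T3 cloning-vector elements in the bacterial backbone.

The lentiviral cassette is driven by a chimeric RSV promoter fused to a truncated HIV-1 5' LTR, which makes genomic RNA production Tat-independent. It is followed by the Ψ packaging signal with a partial gag sequence, the Rev response element for nuclear export of the full-length transcript, a cPPT/CTS, and a self-inactivating ΔU3 3' LTR. Within this unit, a human U6 RNA polymerase III promoter expresses the CKMT2-specific spacer joined to the Streptococcus pyogenes gRNA scaffold. Downstream, an EF-1α promoter with its intron A drives puromycin N-acetyltransferase for selection of transduced mammalian cells, and a WPRE enhances transcript expression.

The plasmid does not encode Cas9, so it is meant to be used with a separate Cas9 lentiviral vector or in cells that already express Cas9. According to the depositor, the guide was designed against several CKMT2 reference transcripts and belongs to a human kinome gRNA collection arising from work on optimised sgRNA design. It is typically used for knockout of CKMT2 in human cells following lentiviral packaging and transduction.
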