Features (pLannotate 1.2.2; 29 found; start..end, strand, type, name):
     14..80      +  CDS            small t antigen (fragment): SV40 (simian virus 40) small t antigen
    106..317     +  promoter       EF-1α core promoter: core promoter for human elongation factor EF-1α
    318..1256    +  intron         EF-1α intron A: intron upstream of the start codon of human EF-1α
   1278..1877    +  CDS            PuroR (fragment): puromycin N-acetyltransferase; pac from Streptomyces; confers resistance to puromycin
   1893..2481    +  misc_feature   WPRE: woodchuck hepatitis virus posttranscriptional regulatory element
   2532..2551    +  misc_feature   cPPT/CTS (fragment): central polypurine tract and central termination sequence of HIV-1
   2553..2786    +  LTR            3' LTR (ΔU3): self-inactivating 3' long terminal repeat (LTR) from HIV-1
   2864..2985    +  polyA_signal   SV40 poly(A) signal: SV40 polyadenylation signal
   3025..3160    +  rep_origin     SV40 ori: SV40 origin of replication
   3181..3199    -  promoter       T7 promoter: promoter for bacteriophage T7 RNA polymerase
   3207..3362    +  CDS            lacZα (fragment): LacZα fragment of β-galactosidase; lacZ fragment
   3367..3795    +  rep_origin     f1 ori (sequence partly withheld): f1 bacteriophage origin of replication; arrow indicates direction of (+) strand synthesis
   3848..3952    +  promoter       AmpR promoter: bla
   3953..4813    +  CDS            AmpR: β-lactamase; bla; confers resistance to ampicillin, carbenicillin, and related antibiotics
   4984..5572    +  rep_origin     ori: high-copy-number ColE1/pMB1/pBR322/pUC origin of replication
   5755..5847    +  CDS            lacI (fragment): lac repressor; lacI; The lac repressor binds to the lac operator to inhibit transcription in E. coli. This inhibition can be relieved by adding lactose or isopropyl-β-D-thiogalactopyranoside (IPTG).
   5860..5881    +  protein_bind   CAP binding site: CAP binding activates transcription in the presence of cAMP. E. coli catabolite activator protein
   5896..5926    +  promoter       lac promoter: promoter for the E. coli lac operon
   5934..5950    +  protein_bind   lac operator: The lac repressor binds to the lac operator to inhibit transcription in E. coli. This inhibition can be relieved by adding lactose or isopropyl-β-D-thiogalactopyranoside (IPTG). lac repressor encoded by lacI
   5995..6013    +  promoter       T3 promoter: promoter for bacteriophage T3 RNA polymerase
   6041..6267    +  promoter       RSV promoter: Rous sarcoma virus enhancer/promoter
   6268..6448    +  LTR            5' LTR (truncated): truncated 5' long terminal repeat (LTR) from HIV-1
   6495..6620    +  misc_feature   HIV-1 Ψ: packaging signal of human immunodeficiency virus type 1
   6604..6967    +  CDS            HIV-1 gag (fragment): gag protein from human immunodeficiency virus 1; gag
   7113..7346    +  misc_feature   RRE: The Rev response element (RRE) of HIV-1 allows for Rev-dependent mRNA export from the nucleus to the cytoplasm.
   7723..7749    +  CDS            Rev (fragment): human immunodeficiency virus 1 (HIV-1) Rev protein; rev; enhances nuclear export of unspliced and incompletely spliced viral mRNAs
   7753..7993    +  promoter       U6 promoter: RNA polymerase III promoter for human U6 snRNA
   8023..8098    +  misc_RNA       gRNA scaffold: guide RNA scaffold for the Streptococcus pyogenes CRISPR/Cas9 system
   8154..8271    +  misc_feature   cPPT/CTS: central polypurine tract and central termination sequence of HIV-1
>Addgene plasmid #76597 | CKMT2 gRNA (BRDN0001148542) | addgene full sequence | sequence record 186140 | Addgene Assembled Sequence
CCCGGGTGCAAAGATGGATAAAGTTTTAAACAGAGAGGAATCTTTGCAGCTAATGGACCTTCTAGGTCTT
GAAAGGAGTGGGAATTGGCTCCGGTGCCCGTCAGTGGGCAGAGCGCACATCGCCCACAGTCCCCGAGAAG
TTGGGGGGAGGGGTCGGCAATTGATCCGGTGCCTAGAGAAGGTGGCGCGGGGTAAACTGGGAAAGTGATG
TCGTGTACTGGCTCCGCCTTTTTCCCGAGGGTGGGGGAGAACCGTATATAAGTGCAGTAGTCGCCGTGAA
CGTTCTTTTTCGCAACGGGTTTGCCGCCAGAACACAGGTAAGTGCCGTGTGTGGTTCCCGCGGGCCTGGC
CTCTTTACGGGTTATGGCCCTTGCGTGCCTTGAATTACTTCCACCTGGCTGCAGTACGTGATTCTTGATC
CCGAGCTTCGGGTTGGAAGTGGGTGGGAGAGTTCGAGGCCTTGCGCTTAAGGAGCCCCTTCGCCTCGTGC
TTGAGTTGAGGCCTGGCCTGGGCGCTGGGGCCGCCGCGTGCGAATCTGGTGGCACCTTCGCGCCTGTCTC
GCTGCTTTCGATAAGTCTCTAGCCATTTAAAATTTTTGATGACCTGCTGCGACGCTTTTTTTCTGGCAAG
ATAGTCTTGTAAATGCGGGCCAAGATCTGCACACTGGTATTTCGGTTTTTGGGGCCGCGGGCGGCGACGG
GGCCCGTGCGTCCCAGCGCACATGTTCGGCGAGGCGGGGCCTGCGAGCGCGGCCACCGAGAATCGGACGG
GGGTAGTCTCAAGCTGGCCGGCCTGCTCTGGTGCCTGGCCTCGCGCCGCCGTGTATCGCCCCGCCCTGGG
CGGCAAGGCTGGCCCGGTCGGCACCAGTTGCGTGAGCGGAAAGATGGCCGCTTCCCGGCCCTGCTGCAGG
GAGCTCAAAATGGAGGACGCGGCGCTCGGGAGAGCGGGCGGGTGAGTCACCCACACAAAGGAAAAGGGCC
TTTCCGTCCTCAGCCGTCGCTTCATGTGACTCCACGGAGTACCGGGCGCCGTCCAGGCACCTCGATTAGT
TCTCGAGCTTTTGGAGTACGTCGTCTTTAGGTTGGGGGGAGGGGTTTTATGCGATGGAGTTTCCCCACAC
TGAGTGGGTGGAGACTGAAGTTAGGCCAGCTTGGCACTTGATGTAATTCTCCTTGGAATTTGCCCTTTTT
GAGTTTGGATCTTGGTTCATTCTCAAGCCTCAGACAGTGGTTCAAAGTTTTTTTCTTCCATTTCAGGTGT
CGTGACGTACGGCCACCATGACCGAGTACAAGCCCACGGTGCGCCTCGCCACCCGCGACGACGTCCCCAG
GGCCGTACGCACCCTCGCCGCCGCGTTCGCCGACTACCCCGCCACGCGCCACACCGTCGATCCGGACCGC
CACATCGAGCGGGTCACCGAGCTGCAAGAACTCTTCCTCACGCGCGTCGGGCTCGACATCGGCAAGGTGT
GGGTCGCGGACGACGGCGCCGCCGTGGCGGTCTGGACCACGCCGGAGAGCGTCGAAGCGGGGGCGGTGTT
CGCCGAGATCGGCCCGCGCATGGCCGAGTTGAGCGGTTCCCGGCTGGCCGCGCAGCAACAGATGGAAGGC
CTCCTGGCGCCGCACCGGCCCAAGGAGCCCGCGTGGTTCCTGGCCACCGTCGGAGTCTCGCCCGACCACC
AGGGCAAGGGTCTGGGCAGCGCCGTCGTGCTCCCCGGAGTGGAGGCGGCCGAGCGCGCCGGGGTGCCCGC
CTTCCTGGAGACCTCCGCGCCCCGCAACCTCCCCTTCTACGAGCGGCTCGGCTTCACCGTCACCGCCGAC
GTCGAGGTGCCCGAAGGACCGCGCACCTGGTGCATGACCCGCAAGCCCGGTGCCTGAACGCGTTAAGTCG
ACAATCAACCTCTGGATTACAAAATTTGTGAAAGATTGACTGGTATTCTTAACTATGTTGCTCCTTTTAC
GCTATGTGGATACGCTGCTTTAATGCCTTTGTATCATGCTATTGCTTCCCGTATGGCTTTCATTTTCTCC
TCCTTGTATAAATCCTGGTTGCTGTCTCTTTATGAGGAGTTGTGGCCCGTTGTCAGGCAACGTGGCGTGG
TGTGCACTGTGTTTGCTGACGCAACCCCCACTGGTTGGGGCATTGCCACCACCTGTCAGCTCCTTTCCGG
GACTTTCGCTTTCCCCCTCCCTATTGCCACGGCGGAACTCATCGCCGCCTGCCTTGCCCGCTGCTGGACA
GGGGCTCGGCTGTTGGGCACTGACAATTCCGTGGTGTTGTCGGGGAAATCATCGTCCTTTCCTTGGCTGC
TCGCCTGTGTTGCCACCTGGATTCTGCGCGGGACGTCCTTCTGCTACGTCCCTTCGGCCCTCAATCCAGC
GGACCTTCCTTCCCGCGGCCTGCTGCCGGCTCTGCGGCCTCTTCCGCGTCTTCGCCTTCGCCCTCAGACG
AGTCGGATCTCCCTTTGGGCCGCCTCCCCGCGTCGACTTTAAGACCAATGACTTACAAGGCAGCTGTAGA
TCTTAGCCACTTTTTAAAAGAAAAGGGGGGACTGGAAGGGCTAATTCACTCCCAACGAAGACAAGATCTG
CTTTTTGCTTGTACTGGGTCTCTCTGGTTAGACCAGATCTGAGCCTGGGAGCTCTCTGGCTAACTAGGGA
ACCCACTGCTTAAGCCTCAATAAAGCTTGCCTTGAGTGCTTCAAGTAGTGTGTGCCCGTCTGTTGTGTGA
CTCTGGTAACTAGAGATCCCTCAGACCCTTTTAGTCAGTGTGGAAAATCTCTAGCAGTACGTATAGTAGT
TCATGTCATCTTATTATTCAGTATTTATAACTTGCAAAGAAATGAATATCAGAGAGTGAGAGGAACTTGT
TTATTGCAGCTTATAATGGTTACAAATAAAGCAATAGCATCACAAATTTCACAAATAAAGCATTTTTTTC
ACTGCATTCTAGTTGTGGTTTGTCCAAACTCATCAATGTATCTTATCATGTCTGGCTCTAGCTATCCCGC
CCCTAACTCCGCCCATCCCGCCCCTAACTCCGCCCAGTTCCGCCCATTCTCCGCCCCATGGCTGACTAAT
TTTTTTTATTTATGCAGAGGCCGAGGCCGCCTCGGCCTCTGAGCTATTCCAGAAGTAGTGAGGAGGCTTT
TTTGGAGGCCTAGGGACGTACCCAATTCGCCCTATAGTGAGTCGTATTACGCGCGCTCACTGGCCGTCGT
TTTACAACGTCGTGACTGGGAAAACCCTGGCGTTACCCAACTTAATCGCCTTGCAGCACATCCCCCTTTC
GCCAGCTGGCGTAATAGCGAAGAGGCCCGCACCGATCGCCCTTCCCAACAGTTGCGCAGCCTGAATGGCG
AATGGG
[124 nt withheld, positions 3367-3490]
C
[91 nt withheld, positions 3492-3582]
A
[49 nt withheld, positions 3584-3632]
CCTTTGACGTTGGAGTCCACGTTCTTT
[37 nt withheld, positions 3660-3696]
ACCCTATCTCGGTCTATTCTTTTGATTTATAAGGGATTTTGCCGATTTCGGCCTATTGGTTAAAAAATGA
GCTGATTTAACAAAAATTTAACGCGAATTTTAACAAAATATTAACGCTTACAATTTAGGTGGCACTTTTC
GGGGAAATGTGCGCGGAACCCCTATTTGTTTATTTTTCTAAATACATTCAAATATGTATCCGCTCATGAG
ACAATAACCCTGATAAATGCTTCAATAATATTGAAAAAGGAAGAGTATGAGTATTCAACATTTCCGTGTC
GCCCTTATTCCCTTTTTTGCGGCATTTTGCCTTCCTGTTTTTGCTCACCCAGAAACGCTGGTGAAAGTAA
AAGATGCTGAAGATCAGTTGGGTGCACGAGTGGGTTACATCGAACTGGATCTCAACAGCGGTAAGATCCT
TGAGAGTTTTCGCCCCGAAGAACGTTTTCCAATGATGAGCACTTTTAAAGTTCTGCTATGTGGCGCGGTA
TTATCCCGTATTGACGCCGGGCAAGAGCAACTCGGTCGCCGCATACACTATTCTCAGAATGACTTGGTTG
AGTACTCACCAGTCACAGAAAAGCATCTTACGGATGGCATGACAGTAAGAGAATTATGCAGTGCTGCCAT
AACCATGAGTGATAACACTGCGGCCAACTTACTTCTGACAACGATCGGAGGACCGAAGGAGCTAACCGCT
TTTTTGCACAACATGGGGGATCATGTAACTCGCCTTGATCGTTGGGAACCGGAGCTGAATGAAGCCATAC
CAAACGACGAGCGTGACACCACGATGCCTGTAGCAATGGCAACAACGTTGCGCAAACTATTAACTGGCGA
ACTACTTACTCTAGCTTCCCGGCAACAATTAATAGACTGGATGGAGGCGGATAAAGTTGCAGGACCACTT
CTGCGCTCGGCCCTTCCGGCTGGCTGGTTTATTGCTGATAAATCTGGAGCCGGTGAGCGTGGGTCTCGCG
GTATCATTGCAGCACTGGGGCCAGATGGTAAGCCCTCCCGTATCGTAGTTATCTACACGACGGGGAGTCA
GGCAACTATGGATGAACGAAATAGACAGATCGCTGAGATAGGTGCCTCACTGATTAAGCATTGGTAACTG
TCAGACCAAGTTTACTCATATATACTTTAGATTGATTTAAAACTTCATTTTTAATTTAAAAGGATCTAGG
TGAAGATCCTTTTTGATAATCTCATGACCAAAATCCCTTAACGTGAGTTTTCGTTCCACTGAGCGTCAGA
CCCCGTAGAAAAGATCAAAGGATCTTCTTGAGATCCTTTTTTTCTGCGCGTAATCTGCTGCTTGCAAACA
AAAAAACCACCGCTACCAGCGGTGGTTTGTTTGCCGGATCAAGAGCTACCAACTCTTTTTCCGAAGGTAA
CTGGCTTCAGCAGAGCGCAGATACCAAATACTGTTCTTCTAGTGTAGCCGTAGTTAGGCCACCACTTCAA
GAACTCTGTAGCACCGCCTACATACCTCGCTCTGCTAATCCTGTTACCAGTGGCTGCTGCCAGTGGCGAT
AAGTCGTGTCTTACCGGGTTGGACTCAAGACGATAGTTACCGGATAAGGCGCAGCGGTCGGGCTGAACGG
GGGGTTCGTGCACACAGCCCAGCTTGGAGCGAACGACCTACACCGAACTGAGATACCTACAGCGTGAGCT
ATGAGAAAGCGCCACGCTTCCCGAAGGGAGAAAGGCGGACAGGTATCCGGTAAGCGGCAGGGTCGGAACA
GGAGAGCGCACGAGGGAGCTTCCAGGGGGAAACGCCTGGTATCTTTATAGTCCTGTCGGGTTTCGCCACC
TCTGACTTGAGCGTCGATTTTTGTGATGCTCGTCAGGGGGGCGGAGCCTATGGAAAAACGCCAGCAACGC
GGCCTTTTTACGGTTCCTGGCCTTTTGCTGGCCTTTTGCTCACATGTTCTTTCCTGCGTTATCCCCTGAT
TCTGTGGATAACCGTATTACCGCCTTTGAGTGAGCTGATACCGCTCGCCGCAGCCGAACGACCGAGCGCA
GCGAGTCAGTGAGCGAGGAAGCGGAAGAGCGCCCAATACGCAAACCGCCTCTCCCCGCGCGTTGGCCGAT
TCATTAATGCAGCTGGCACGACAGGTTTCCCGACTGGAAAGCGGGCAGTGAGCGCAACGCAATTAATGTG
AGTTAGCTCACTCATTAGGCACCCCAGGCTTTACACTTTATGCTTCCGGCTCGTATGTTGTGTGGAATTG
TGAGCGGATAACAATTTCACACAGGAAACAGCTATGACCATGATTACGCCAAGCGCGCAATTAACCCTCA
CTAAAGGGAACAAAAGCTGGAGCTGCAAGCTTAATGTAGTCTTATGCAATACTCTTGTAGTCTTGCAACA
TGGTAACGATGAGTTAGCAACATGCCTTACAAGGAGAGAAAAAGCACCGTGCATGCCGATTGGTGGAAGT
AAGGTGGTACGATCGTGCCTTATTAGGAAGGCAACAGACGGGTCTGACATGGATTGGACGAACCACTGAA
TTGCCGCATTGCAGAGATATTGTATTTAAGTGCCTAGCTCGATACATAAACGGGTCTCTCTGGTTAGACC
AGATCTGAGCCTGGGAGCTCTCTGGCTAACTAGGGAACCCACTGCTTAAGCCTCAATAAAGCTTGCCTTG
AGTGCTTCAAGTAGTGTGTGCCCGTCTGTTGTGTGACTCTGGTAACTAGAGATCCCTCAGACCCTTTTAG
TCAGTGTGGAAAATCTCTAGCAGTGGCGCCCGAACAGGGACTTGAAAGCGAAAGGGAAACCAGAGGAGCT
CTCTCGACGCAGGACTCGGCTTGCTGAAGCGCGCACGGCAAGAGGCGAGGGGCGGCGACTGGTGAGTACG
CCAAAAATTTTGACTAGCGGAGGCTAGAAGGAGAGAGATGGGTGCGAGAGCGTCAGTATTAAGCGGGGGA
GAATTAGATCGCGATGGGAAAAAATTCGGTTAAGGCCAGGGGGAAAGAAAAAATATAAATTAAAACATAT
AGTATGGGCAAGCAGGGAGCTAGAACGATTCGCAGTTAATCCTGGCCTGTTAGAAACATCAGAAGGCTGT
AGACAAATACTGGGACAGCTACAACCATCCCTTCAGACAGGATCAGAAGAACTTAGATCATTATATAATA
CAGTAGCAACCCTCTATTGTGTGCATCAAAGGATAGAGATAAAAGACACCAAGGAAGCTTTAGACAAGAT
AGAGGAAGAGCAAAACAAAAGTAAGACCACCGCACAGCAAGCGGCCGCTGATCTTCAGACCTGGAGGAGG
AGATATGAGGGACAATTGGAGAAGTGAATTATATAAATATAAAGTAGTAAAAATTGAACCATTAGGAGTA
GCACCCACCAAGGCAAAGAGAAGAGTGGTGCAGAGAGAAAAAAGAGCAGTGGGAATAGGAGCTTTGTTCC
TTGGGTTCTTGGGAGCAGCAGGAAGCACTATGGGCGCAGCGTCAATGACGCTGACGGTACAGGCCAGACA
ATTATTGTCTGGTATAGTGCAGCAGCAGAACAATTTGCTGAGGGCTATTGAGGCGCAACAGCATCTGTTG
CAACTCACAGTCTGGGGCATCAAGCAGCTCCAGGCAAGAATCCTGGCTGTGGAAAGATACCTAAAGGATC
AACAGCTCCTGGGGATTTGGGGTTGCTCTGGAAAACTCATTTGCACCACTGCTGTGCCTTGGAATGCTAG
TTGGAGTAATAAATCTCTGGAACAGATTTGGAATCACACGACCTGGATGGAGTGGGACAGAGAAATTAAC
AATTACACAAGCTTAATACACTCCTTAATTGAAGAATCGCAAAACCAGCAAGAAAAGAATGAACAAGAAT
TATTGGAATTAGATAAATGGGCAAGTTTGTGGAATTGGTTTAACATAACAAATTGGCTGTGGTATATAAA
ATTATTCATAATGATAGTAGGAGGCTTGGTAGGTTTAAGAATAGTTTTTGCTGTACTTTCTATAGTGAAT
AGAGTTAGGCAGGGATATTCACCATTATCGTTTCAGACCCACCTCCCAACCCCGAGGGGACCCAGAGAGG
GCCTATTTCCCATGATTCCTTCATATTTGCATATACGATACAAGGCTGTTAGAGAGATAATTAGAATTAA
TTTGACTGTAAACACAAAGATATTAGTACAAAATACGTGACGTAGAAAGTAATAATTTCTTGGGTAGTTT
GCAGTTTTAAAATTATGTTTTAAAATGGACTATCATATGCTTACCGTAACTTGAAAGTATTTCGATTTCT
TGGCTTTATATATCTTGTGGAAAGGACGAAACACCGGTCATCAAACTAAGACACAAGTTTTAGAGCTAGA
AATAGCAAGTTAAAATAAGGCTAGTCCGTTATCAACTTGAAAAAGTGGCACCGAGTCGGTGCTTTTTTAA
GCTTGGCGTAACTAGATCTTGAGACAAATGGCAGTATTCATCCACAATTTTAAAAGAAAAGGGGGGATTG
GGGGGTACAGTGCAGGGGAAAGAATAGTAGACATAATAGCAACAGACATACAAACTAAAGAATTACAAAA
ACAAATTACAAAAATTCAAAATTTTCGGGTTTATTACAGGGACAGCAGAGATCCACTTTGGCGCCGGCTC
GAGGGGG
