>Addgene plasmid #76597 | CKMT2 gRNA (BRDN0001148542) | depositor partial sequence | sequence record 144057 | Target Sequence
GTCATCAAACTAAGACACAA
