>Addgene plasmid #76597 | CKMT2 gRNA (BRDN0001148542) | addgene partial sequence | sequence record 186139 | hU6-F
AGAAAGTAATAATTTCTTGGGTAGTTTGCAGTTTTAAAATTATGTTTTAAAATGGACTATCATATGCTTA
CCGTAACTTGAAAGTATTTCGATTTCTTGGCTTTATATATCTTGTGGAAAGGACGAAACACCGGTCATCA
AACTAAGACACAAGTTTTAGAGCTAGAAATAGCAAGTTAAAATAAGGCTAGTCCGTTATCAACTTGAAAA
AGTGGCACCGAGTCGGTGCTTTTTTAAGCTTGGCGTAACTAGATCTTGAGACAAATGGCAGTATTCATCC
ACAATTTTAAAAGAAAAGGGGGGATTGGGGGGTACAGTGCAGGGGAAAGAATAGTAGACATAATAGCAAC
AGACATACAAACTAAAGAATTACAAAAACAAATTACAAAAATTCAAAATTTTCGGGTTTATTACAGGGAC
AGCAGAGATCCACTTTGGCGCCGGCTCGAGGGGGCCCGGGTGCAAAGATGGATAAAGTTTTAAACAGAGA
GGAATCTTTGCAGCTAATGGACCTTCTAGGTCTTGAAAGGAGTGGGAATTGGCTCCGGTGCCCGTCAGTG
GGCAGAGCGC
